Addgene plasmid #167910: pSB700 lenti gRNA mcherry
Purpose: (Empty Backbone) Lentiviral vector for expressing U6 sgRNA cloning plasmid
Depositing lab: Alejandro Chavez & Nan Cher Yeo. Depositing organization: Columbia University. Publication: Generation and application of a versatile CRISPR toolkit for mammalian cell engineering. Nghi Dang , Alissa Lance-Byrne, Angela Tung, Xiaoge Guo, Ryan J Cecchi, Joanna Buchthal, Alejandro Chavez, Nan Cher Yeo. Synthetic Biology, Volume 6, Issue 1, 2021 10.1093/synbio/ysab033.
Backbone
  Vector backbone: pLVX
  Vector type: Lentiviral, CRISPR
  Selectable markers: mCherry
Growth in bacteria
  Bacterial resistance: Ampicillin, 100 μg/mL
  Growth temperature: 30°C
  Growth strain: NEB Stable
  Copy number: Low Copy
Gene/Insert
  Gene/Insert name: None
Terms and licenses: Academic/Nonprofit Terms; Industry Terms: Not Available to Industry
How to cite: pSB700 lenti gRNA mcherry was a gift from Alejandro Chavez & Nan Cher Yeo (Addgene plasmid # 167910 ; http://n2t.net/addgene:167910 ; RRID:Addgene_167910)
