[The description below was written by a language model from this plasmid's Addgene catalogue record and pLannotate feature annotations shown in this document.]
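Description:
pSB700 lenti gRNA mcherry is an empty lentiviral CRISPR backbone built on pLVX, intended for cloning and expressing a single guide RNA in mammalian cells. The plasmid (about 9.3 kb) is maintained in E. coli through a ColE1/pUC-type origin and an ampicillin resistance gene. The catalogue lists it as low copy and grown in a recombination-deficient strain, a common precaution for plasmids carrying repeated LTR sequences. Remnants of a lac promoter/operator region and an SV40 poly(A) signal sit in the bacterial backbone.

The viral portion is bounded by two HIV-1 LTR elements, both annotated as truncated and each preceded by nef-derived sequence. It contains the Ψ packaging signal with the adjoining gag fragment, the Rev response element for Rev-dependent nuclear export of the genomic RNA, and the cPPT/CTS, which aids nuclear import of the reverse-transcribed genome. Downstream of these, a human U6 RNA polymerase III promoter sits directly upstream of the Streptococcus pyogenes Cas9 guide RNA scaffold. A short gap between the two is presumably where a spacer is inserted, although the record does not describe the cloning sites or method.

A second cassette uses a CMV enhancer followed by a chicken β-actin/rabbit β-globin chimeric intron, an arrangement typical of CAG-type promoters, to drive mammalian codon-optimized mCherry. A WPRE follows to enhance transcript expression. mCherry is the only mammalian marker, so transduced cells are identified or sorted by red fluorescence rather than by drug selection. No Cas9 is encoded, so the nuclease or a Cas9-derived effector must be supplied separately. The construct belongs to a CRISPR toolkit for mammalian cell engineering.
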