Features (pLannotate 1.2.2; 25 found; start..end, strand, type, name):
     23..263     +  promoter       U6 promoter: RNA polymerase III promoter for human U6 snRNA
    293..368     +  misc_RNA       gRNA scaffold: guide RNA scaffold for the Streptococcus pyogenes CRISPR/Cas9 system
    409..445     +  enhancer       CMV enhancer (fragment): human cytomegalovirus immediate early enhancer
    518..821     +  enhancer       CMV enhancer: human cytomegalovirus immediate early enhancer
   1076..2092    +  intron         chimeric intron: chimera between introns from chicken β-actin and rabbit β-globin
   2115..2282    +  intron         chimeric intron (fragment): chimera between introns from chicken β-actin and rabbit β-globin
   2316..3025    +  CDS            mCherry (fragment): monomeric derivative of DsRed fluorescent protein (Shaner et al., 2004) mammalian codon-optimized
   3050..3638    +  misc_feature   WPRE: woodchuck hepatitis virus posttranscriptional regulatory element
   3655..4173    +  CDS            nef (fragment): NEF_HV1BR - Experimental evidence at protein level: Swiss-Prot protein existence level 1. Extracellular Nef protein targets CD4(+) T-lymphocytes for apoptosis by interacting with CXCR4 surface receptors (PubMed:14990729). From Human immunodeficiency virus type 1 group M subtype B (isolate BRU/LAI) (HIV-1).
   4221..4478    +  LTR            5' LTR (truncated): truncated 5' long terminal repeat (LTR) from HIV-1
   4631..4647    -  protein_bind   lac operator: The lac repressor binds to the lac operator to inhibit transcription in E. coli. This inhibition can be relieved by adding lactose or isopropyl-β-D-thiogalactopyranoside (IPTG). lac repressor encoded by lacI
   4655..4685    -  promoter       lac promoter: promoter for the E. coli lac operon
   4700..4721    -  protein_bind   CAP binding site: CAP binding activates transcription in the presence of cAMP. E. coli catabolite activator protein
   4734..4826    -  CDS            lacI (fragment): lac repressor; lacI; The lac repressor binds to the lac operator to inhibit transcription in E. coli. This inhibition can be relieved by adding lactose or isopropyl-β-D-thiogalactopyranoside (IPTG).
   5009..5597    -  rep_origin     ori: high-copy-number ColE1/pMB1/pBR322/pUC origin of replication
   5768..6628    -  CDS            AmpR: β-lactamase; bla; confers resistance to ampicillin, carbenicillin, and related antibiotics
   6629..6733    -  promoter       AmpR promoter: bla
   6781..6915    +  polyA_signal   SV40 poly(A) signal: SV40 polyadenylation signal
   7082..7411    +  CDS            nef (fragment): NEF_HV1BR - Experimental evidence at protein level: Swiss-Prot protein existence level 1. Extracellular Nef protein targets CD4(+) T-lymphocytes for apoptosis by interacting with CXCR4 surface receptors (PubMed:14990729). From Human immunodeficiency virus type 1 group M subtype B (isolate BRU/LAI) (HIV-1).
   7459..7716    +  LTR            5' LTR (truncated): truncated 5' long terminal repeat (LTR) from HIV-1
   7763..7888    +  misc_feature   HIV-1 Ψ: packaging signal of human immunodeficiency virus type 1
   7872..8210    +  CDS            HIV-1 gag (fragment): gag protein from human immunodeficiency virus 1; gag
   8385..8618    +  misc_feature   RRE: The Rev response element (RRE) of HIV-1 allows for Rev-dependent mRNA export from the nucleus to the cytoplasm.
   8995..9095    +  CDS            Rev (fragment): human immunodeficiency virus 1 (HIV-1) Rev protein; rev; enhances nuclear export of unspliced and incompletely spliced viral mRNAs
   9110..9225    +  misc_feature   cPPT/CTS: central polypurine tract and central termination sequence of HIV-1 (lacking the first T)
>Addgene plasmid #167910 | pSB700 lenti gRNA mcherry | addgene full sequence | sequence record 372006 | Addgene NGS Result
TCGAGCGGCCGCCCCCTTCACCGAGGGCCTATTTCCCATGATTCCTTCATATTTGCATATACGATACAAG
GCTGTTAGAGAGATAATTGGAATTAATTTGACTGTAAACACAAAGATATTAGTACAAAATACGTGACGTA
GAAAGTAATAATTTCTTGGGTAGTTTGCAGTTTTAAAATTATGTTTTAAAATGGACTATCATATGCTTAC
CGTAACTTGAAAGTATTTCGATTTCTTGGCTTTATATATCTTGTGGAAAGGACGAAACACCGGAGACGAT
TAATGCGTCTCGGTTTTAGAGCTAGAAATAGCAAGTTAAAATAAGGCTAGTCCGTTATCAACTTGAAAAA
GTGGCACCGAGTCGGTGCTTTTTTTGAATTCTCGACCTCGAGACAAATGGCAGTATTCGTCATTAGTTCA
TAGCCCATATATGGAGTTCCGCGTTWYWTWNNAMTTMYCGACMTCGAGACAAATGGCAGTATTCGTCATT
AGTTCATAGCCCATATATGGAGTTCCGCGTTACATAACTTACGGTAAATGGCCCGCCTGGCTGACCGCCC
AACGACCCCCGCCCATTGACGTCAATAATGACGTATGTTCCCATAGTAACGCCAATAGGGACTTTCCATT
GACGTCAATGGGTGGAGTATTTACGGTAAACTGCCCACTTGGCAGTACATCAAGTGTATCATATGCCAAG
TACGCCCCCTATTGACGTCAATGACGGTAAATGGCCCGCCTGGCATTATGCCCAGTACATGACCTTATGG
GACTTTCCTACTTGGCAGTACATCTACGTATTAGTCATCGCTATTACCATGGTCGAGGTGAGCCCCACGT
TCTGCTTCACTCTCCCCATCTCCCCCCCCTCCCCACCCCCAATTTTGTATTTATTTATTTTTTAATTATT
TTGTGCAGCGATGGGGGCGGGGGGGGGGGGSGSGGGGCGGGGCGGGGCGGGGCGRGGSGGRGRGGKGSGG
CGGCAGCCAATCAGAGCGGCGCGCTCCGAAAGTTTCCTTTTATGGCGAGGCGGCGGCGGCGGCGGCCCTA
TAAAAAGCGAAGCGCGCGGCGGGCGGGAGTCGCTGCGCGCTGCCTTCGCCCCGTGCCCCGCTCCGCCGCC
GCCTCGCGCCGCCCGCCCCGGCTCTGACTGACCGCGTTACTCCCACAGGTGAGCGGGCGGGACGGCCCTT
CTCCTCCGGGCTGTAATTAGCGCTTGGTTTAATGACGGCTTGTTTCTTTTCTGTGGCTGCGTGAAAGCCT
TGAGGGGCTCCGGGAGGGCCCTTTGTGCGGGGGGAGCGGCTCGGGGGGTGCGTGCGTGTGTGTGTGCGTG
GGGAGCGCCGCGTGCGGCTCCGCGCTGCCCGGCGGCTGTGAGCGCTGCGGGCGCGGCGCGGGGCTTTGTG
CGCTCCGCAGTGTGCGCGAGGGGAGCGCGGCCGGGGGCGGTGCCCCGCGGTGCGGGGGGGGCTGCGAGGG
GAACAAAGGCTGCGTGCGGGGTGTGTGCGTGGGGGGGTGAGCAGGGGGTGTGGGCGCGTCGGTCGGGCTG
CAACCCCCCCTGCACCCCCCTCCCCGAGTTGCTGAGCACGGCCCGGCTTCGGGTGCGGGGCTCCGTACGG
GGCGTGGCGCGGGGCTCGCCGTGCCGGGCGGGGGGTGGCGGCAGGTGGGGGTGCCGGGCGGGGCGGGGCC
GCCYCGGGCCGGGGRGGGCTCGGGGGRGGGGCGCGGCGGCCCCCGGAGCGCCGGCGGCTGTCGAGGCGCG
GCGAGCCGCAGCCATTGCCTTTTATGGTAATCGTGCGAGAGGGCGCAGGGACTTCCTTTGTCCCAAATCT
GTGCGGAGCCGAAATCTGGGAGGCGCCGCCGCACCCCCTCTAGCGGGCGCGGGGCGAAGCGGTGCGGCGC
CGGCAGGAAGGAAATGGGCGGGGAGGGCCTTCGTGCGTCGCCGCGCCGCCGTCCCCTTCTCCCTCTCCAG
CCTCGGGGCTGTCCGCGGGGGGACGGCTGCCTTCGGGGGGGACGGGGCAGGGCGGGGTTCGGCTTCTGGC
GTGTGACCGGCGGCTCTAGAGCCTCTGCTAACCATGTTCATGCCTTCTTCTTTTTCCTACAGCTCCTGGG
CRACGKGCYKKYGWGCGTCGCCGCGCCGCCGTCCCCTTCTCCCTCTCCAGCCTCGGGGCTGTCCGCGGGG
GGACGGCTGCCTTCGGGGGGGACGGGGCAGGGCGGGGTTCGGCTTCTGGCGTGTGACCGGCGGCTCTAGA
GCCTCTGCTAACCATGTTCATGCCTTCTTCTTTTTCCTACAGCTCCTGGGCAACGTGCTGGTTATTGTGG
CCACCATGGTGAGCAAGGGCGAAGAAGATAACATGGCCATCATCAAGGAGTTCATGCGCTTCAAGGTGCA
CATGGAGGGCTCCGTGAACGGCCACGAGTTCGAGATCGAGGGCGAGGGCGAGGGCCGCCCCTACGAGGGC
ACCCAGACCGCCAAGCTGAAGGTGACCAAGGGTGGCCCCCTGCCCTTCGCCTGGGACATCCTGTCCCCTC
AGTTCATGTACGGCTCCAAGGCCTACGTGAAGCACCCCGCCGACATCCCCGACTACTTGAAGCTGTCCTT
CCCCGAGGGCTTCAAGTGGGAGCGCGTGATGAACTTCGAGGACGGCGGCGTGGTGACCGTGACCCAGGAC
TCCTCCCTGCAGGACGGCGAGTTCATCTACAAGGTGAAGCTGCGCGGCACCAACTTCCCCTCCGACGGCC
CCGTAATGCAGAAGAAGACCATGGGCTGGGAGGCCTCCTCCGAGCGGATGTACCCCGAGGACGGCGCCCT
GAAGGGCGAGATCAAGCAGAGGCTGAAGCTGAAGGACGGCGGCCACTACGACGCTGAGGTCAAGACCACC
TACAAGGCCAAGAAGCCCGTGCAGCTGCCCGGCGCCTACAACGTCAACATCAAGTTGGACATCACCTCCC
ACAACGAGGACTACACCATCGTGGAACAGTACGAACGCGCCGAGGGCCACCACTCCACCGGCGGCATGGA
CGAGCTGTACAAGTAATGTACAAGTAAAGCGTCTGGAACAATCAACCTCTGGATTACAAAATTTGTGAAA
GATTGACTGGTATTCTTAACTATGTTGCTCCTTTTACGCTATGTGGATACGCTGCTTTAATGCCTTTGTA
TCATGCTATTGCTTCCCGTATGGCTTTCATTTTCTCCTCCTTGTATAAATCCTGGTTGCTGTCTCTTTAT
GAGGAGTTGTGGCCCGTTGTCAGGCAACGTGGCGTGGTGTGCACTGTGTTTGCTGACGCAACCCCCACTG
GTTGGGGCATTGCCACCACCTGTCAGCTCCTTTCCGGGACTTTCGCTTTCCCCCTCCCTATTGCCACGGC
GGAACTCATCGCCGCCTGCCTTGCCCGCTGCTGGACAGGGGCTCGGCTGTTGGGCACTGACAATTCCGTG
GTGTTGTCGGGGAAGCTGACGTCCTTTCCATGGCTGCTCGCCTGTGTTGCCACCTGGATTCTGCGCGGGA
CGTCCTTCTGCTACGTCCCTTCGGCCCTCAATCCAGCGGACCTTCCTTCCCGCGGCCTGCTGCCGGCTCT
GCGGCCTCTTCCGCGTCTTCGCCTTCGCCCTCAGACGAGTCGGATCTCCCTTTGGGCCGCCTCCCCGCCT
GGAATTAATTCTGCAGTCGAGACCTAGAAAAACATGGAGCAATCACAAGTAGCAATACAGCAGCTACCAA
TGCTGATTGTGCCTGGCTAGAAGCACAAGAGGAGGAGGAGGTGGGTTTTCCAGTCACACCTCAGGTACCT
TTAAGACCAATGACTTACAAGGCAGCTGTAGATCTTAGCCACTTTTTAAAAGAAAAGAGGGGACTGGAAG
GGCTAATTCACTCCCAACGAAGACAAGATATCCTTGATCTGTGGATCTACCACACACAAGGCTACTTCCC
TGATTAGCAGAACTACACACCAGGGCCAGGGGTCAGATATCCACTGACCTTTGGATGGTGCTACAAGCTA
GTACCAGTTGAGCCAGATAAGGTAGAAGAGGCCAATAAAGGAGAGAACACCAGCTTGTTACACCCTGTGA
GCCTGCATGGGATGGATGACCCGGAGAGAGAAGTGTTAGAGTGGAGGTTTGACAGCCGCCTAGCATTTCA
TCACGTGGCCCGAGAGCTGCATCCGGAGTACTTCAAGAACTGCTGATATCGAGCTTGCTACAAGGGACTT
TCCGCTGGGGACTTTCCAGGGAGGCGTGGCCTGGGCGGGACTGGGGAGTGGCGAGCCCTCAGATCCTGCA
TATAAGCAGCTGCTTTTTGCCTGTACTGGGTCTCTCTGGTTAGACCAGATCTGAGCCTGGGAGCTCTCTG
GCTAACTAGGGAACCCACTGCTTAAGCCTCAATAAAGCTTGCCTTGAGTGCTTCAAGTAGTGTGTGCCCG
TCTGTTGTGTGACTCTGGTAACTAGAGATCCCTCAGACCCTTTTAGTCAGTGTGGAAAATCTCTAGCAGT
AGTAGTTCATGTCATCTTATTATTCAGTATTTATAACTTGCAAAGAAATGAATATCAGAGAGTGAGAGGC
CTTGACATTGCTAGCGTTTTACCGTCGACCTCTAGCTAGAGCTTGGCGTAATCATGGTCATAGCTGTTTC
CTGTGTGAAATTGTTATCCGCTCACAATTCCACACAACATACGAGCCGGAAGCATAAAGTGTAAAGCCTG
GGGTGCCTAATGAGTGAGCTAACTCACATTAATTGCGTTGCGCTCACTGCCCGCTTTCCAGTCGGGAAAC
CTGTCGTGCCAGCTGCATTAATGAATCGGCCAACGCGCGGGGAGAGGCGGTTTGCGTATTGGGCGCTCTT
CCGCTTCCTCGCTCACTGACTCGCTGCGCTCGGTCGTTCGGCTGCGGCGAGCGGTATCAGCTCACTCAAA
GGCGGTAATACGGTTATCCACAGAATCAGGGGATAACGCAGGAAAGAACATGTGAGCAAAAGGCCAGCAA
AAGGCCAGGAACCGTAAAAAGGCCGCGTTGCTGGCGTTTTTCCATAGGCTCCGCCCCCCTGACGAGCATC
ACAAAAATCGACGCTCAAGTCAGAGGTGGCGAAACCCGACAGGACTATAAAGATACCAGGCGTTTCCCCC
TGGAAGCTCCCTCGTGCGCTCTCCTGTTCCGACCCTGCCGCTTACCGGATACCTGTCCGCCTTTCTCCCT
TCGGGAAGCGTGGCGCTTTCTCATAGCTCACGCTGTAGGTATCTCAGTTCGGTGTAGGTCGTTCGCTCCA
AGCTGGGCTGTGTGCACGAACCCCCCGTTCAGCCCGACCGCTGCGCCTTATCCGGTAACTATCGTCTTGA
GTCCAACCCGGTAAGACACGACTTATCGCCACTGGCAGCAGCCACTGGTAACAGGATTAGCAGAGCGAGG
TATGTAGGCGGTGCTACAGAGTTCTTGAAGTGGTGGCCTAACTACGGCTACACTAGAAGAACAGTATTTG
GTATCTGCGCTCTGCTGAAGCCAGTTACCTTCGGAAAAAGAGTTGGTAGCTCTTGATCCGGCAAACAAAC
CACCGCTGGTAGCGGTGGTTTTTTTGTTTGCAAGCAGCAGATTACGCGCAGAAAAAAAGGATCTCAAGAA
GATCCTTTGATCTTTTCTACGGGGTCTGACGCTCAGTGGAACGAAAACTCACGTTAAGGGATTTTGGTCA
TGAGATTATCAAAAAGGATCTTCACCTAGATCCTTTTAAATTAAAAATGAAGTTTTAAATCAATCTAAAG
TATATATGAGTAAACTTGGTCTGACAGTTACCAATGCTTAATCAGTGAGGCACCTATCTCAGCGATCTGT
CTATTTCGTTCATCCATAGTTGCCTGACTCCCCGTCGTGTAGATAACTACGATACGGGAGGGCTTACCAT
CTGGCCCCAGTGCTGCAATGATACCGCGAGACCCACGCTCACCGGCTCCAGATTTATCAGCAATAAACCA
GCCAGCCGGAAGGGCCGAGCGCAGAAGTGGTCCTGCAACTTTATCCGCCTCCATCCAGTCTATTAATTGT
TGCCGGGAAGCTAGAGTAAGTAGTTCGCCAGTTAATAGTTTGCGCAACGTTGTTGCCATTGCTACAGGCA
TCGTGGTGTCACGCTCGTCGTTTGGTATGGCTTCATTCAGCTCCGGTTCCCAACGATCAAGGCGAGTTAC
ATGATCCCCCATGTTGTGCAAAAAAGCGGTTAGCTCCTTCGGTCCTCCGATCGTTGTCAGAAGTAAGTTG
GCCGCAGTGTTATCACTCATGGTTATGGCAGCACTGCATAATTCTCTTACTGTCATGCCATCCGTAAGAT
GCTTTTCTGTGACTGGTGAGTACTCAACCAAGTCATTCTGAGAATAGTGTATGCGGCGACCGAGTTGCTC
TTGCCCGGCGTCAATACGGGATAATACCGCGCCACATAGCAGAACTTTAAAAGTGCTCATCATTGGAAAA
CGTTCTTCGGGGCGAAAACTCTCAAGGATCTTACCGCTGTTGAGATCCAGTTCGATGTAACCCACTCGTG
CACCCAACTGATCTTCAGCATCTTTTACTTTCACCAGCGTTTCTGGGTGAGCAAAAACAGGAAGGCAAAA
TGCCGCAAAAAAGGGAATAAGGGCGACACGGAAATGTTGAATACTCATACTCTTCCTTTTTCAATATTAT
TGAAGCATTTATCAGGGTTATTGTCTCATGAGCGGATACATATTTGAATGTATTTAGAAAAATAAACAAA
TAGGGGTTCCGCGCACATTTCCCCGAAAAGTGCCACCTGACGTCGACGGATCGGGAGATCAACTTGTTTA
TTGCAGCTTATAATGGTTACAAATAAAGCAATAGCATCACAAATTTCACAAATAAAGCATTTTTTTCACT
GCATTCTAGTTGTGGTTTGTCCAAACTCATCAATGTATCTTATCATGTCTGGATCAACTGGATAACTCAA
GCTAACCAAAATCATCCCAAACTTCCCACCCCATACCCTATTACCACTGCCAATTACCTGTGGTTTCATT
TACTCTAAACCTGTGATTCCTCTGAATTATTTTCATTTTAAAGAAATTGTATTTGTTAAATATGTACTAC
AAACTTAGTAGTTGGAAGGGCTAATTCACTCCCAAAGAAGACAAGATATCCTTGATCTGTGGATCTACCA
CACACAAGGCTACTTCCCTGATTAGCAGAACTACACACCAGGGCCAGGGGTCAGATATCCACTGACCTTT
GGATGGTGCTACAAGCTAGTACCAGTTGAGCCAGATAAGGTAGAAGAGGCCAATAAAGGAGAGAACACCA
GCTTGTTACACCCTGTGAGCCTGCATGGGATGGATGACCCGGAGAGAGAAGTGTTAGAGTGGAGGTTTGA
CAGCCGCCTAGCATTTCATCACGTGGCCCGAGAGCTGCATCCGGAGTACTTCAAGAACTGCTGATATCGA
GCTTGCTACAAGGGACTTTCCGCTGGGGACTTTCCAGGGAGGCGTGGCCTGGGCGGGACTGGGGAGTGGC
GAGCCCTCAGATCCTGCATATAAGCAGCTGCTTTTTGCCTGTACTGGGTCTCTCTGGTTAGACCAGATCT
GAGCCTGGGAGCTCTCTGGCTAACTAGGGAACCCACTGCTTAAGCCTCAATAAAGCTTGCCTTGAGTGCT
TCAAGTAGTGTGTGCCCGTCTGTTGTGTGACTCTGGTAACTAGAGATCCCTCAGACCCTTTTAGTCAGTG
TGGAAAATCTCTAGCAGTGGCGCCCGAACAGGGACTTGAAAGCGAAAGGGAAACCAGAGGAGCTCTCTCG
ACGCAGGACTCGGCTTGCTGAAGCGCGCACGGCAAGAGGCGAGGGGCGGCGACTGGTGAGTACGCCAAAA
ATTTTGACTAGCGGAGGCTAGAAGGAGAGAGATGGGTGCGAGAGCGTCAGTATTAAGCGGGGGAGAATTA
GATCGCGATGGGAAAAAATTCGGTTAAGGCCAGGGGGAAAGAAAAAATATAAATTAAAACATATAGTATG
GGCAAGCAGGGAGCTAGAACGATTCGCAGTTAATCCTGGCCTGTTAGAAACATCAGAAGGCTGTAGACAA
ATACTGGGACAGCTACAACCATCCCTTCAGACAGGATCAGAAGAACTTAGATCATTATATAATACAGTAG
CAACCCTCTATTGTGTGCATCAAAGGATAGAGATAAAAGACACCAAGGAAGCTTTAGACAAGATAGAGGA
AGAGCAAAACAAAAGTAAGACCACCGCACAGCAAGCGGCCGGCCGCTGATCTTCAGACCTGGAGGAGGAG
ATATGAGGGACAATTGGAGAAGTGAATTATATAAATATAAAGTAGTAAAAATTGAACCATTAGGAGTAGC
ACCCACCAAGGCAAAGAGAAGAGTGGTGCAGAGAGAAAAAAGAGCAGTGGGAATAGGAGCTTTGTTCCTT
GGGTTCTTGGGAGCAGCAGGAAGCACTATGGGCGCAGCGTCAATGACGCTGACGGTACAGGCCAGACAAT
TATTGTCTGGTATAGTGCAGCAGCAGAACAATTTGCTGAGGGCTATTGAGGCGCAACAGCATCTGTTGCA
ACTCACAGTCTGGGGCATCAAGCAGCTCCAGGCAAGAATCCTGGCTGTGGAAAGATACCTAAAGGATCAA
CAGCTCCTGGGGATTTGGGGTTGCTCTGGAAAACTCATTTGCACCACTGCTGTGCCTTGGAATGCTAGTT
GGAGTAATAAATCTCTGGAACAGATTTGGAATCACACGACCTGGATGGAGTGGGACAGAGAAATTAACAA
TTACACAAGCTTAATACACTCCTTAATTGAAGAATCGCAAAACCAGCAAGAAAAGAATGAACAAGAATTA
TTGGAATTAGATAAATGGGCAAGTTTGTGGAATTGGTTTAACATAACAAATTGGCTGTGGTATATAAAAT
TATTCATAATGATAGTAGGAGGCTTGGTAGGTTTAAGAATAGTTTTTGCTGTACTTTCTATAGTGAATAG
AGTTAGGCAGGGATATTCACCATTATCGTTTCAGACCCACCTCCCAACCCCGAGGGGACCCGACAGGCCC
GAAGGAATAGAAGAAGAAGGTGGAGAGAGAGACAGAGACAGATCCATTCGATTAGTGAACGGATCTCGAC
GGTATCGCCTTTAAAAGAAAAGGGGGGATTGGGGGGTACAGTGCAGGGGAAAGAATAGTAGACATAATAG
CAACAGACATACAAACTAAAGAATTACAAAAACAAATTACAAAAATTCAAAATTTTCGGGTTTATTACAG
GGACAGCAGAGATCCAGTTTATCATTAGTGAACGGATCTCGACGGTATCGATCACGAGACTAGCC
